Addgene plasmid #84176: pFGC5941-PacI-ath-STTM857
Purpose: target miRNA857 for destruction in Arabidopsis thaliana
Depositing lab: Guiliang Tang. Depositing organization: Michigan Technological University. Publication: Construction of short tandem target mimic (STTM) to block the functions of plant and animal microRNAs. Tang G, Yan J, Gu Y, Qiao M, Fan R, Mao Y, Tang X. Methods. 2012 Oct;58(2):118-25. doi: 10.1016/j.ymeth.2012.10.006. Epub 2012 Oct 23. PubMed 23098881.
Backbone
  Vector backbone: pFGC5941-PacI
  Backbone manufacturer: Guiliang Tang (Addgene plasmid # 44182)
  Backbone size w/o insert (bp): 8608
  Vector type: Plant Expression
  Selectable markers: Basta
Growth in bacteria
  Bacterial resistance: Chloramphenicol and Kanamycin, 25 & 50 μg/mL
  Growth temperature: 37°C
  Growth strain: DH5alpha
  Copy number: High Copy
Gene/Insert
  Gene/Insert name: STTM857
  Species: A. thaliana (mustard weed)
  Insert size (bp): 2846
  Promoter: 2x35S
  Cloning method: Restriction Enzyme; 5′ cloning site PacI (not destroyed); 3′ cloning site PacI (not destroyed)
  Sequencing primers: 5′ CACTATCCTTCGCAAGACCCTTCC; 3′ CAACACATGAGCGAAACCCTATAA
Terms and licenses: Academic/Nonprofit Terms; Industry Terms: Not Available to Industry
Depositor comments: The insert within this plasmid contains a 2x35S promoter, STTM, T35S and CmR. The STTM sequence in the plasmid contains discrepancies compared to the reference sequence. According to the depositing lab, these mutations should not affect plasmid function.
How to cite: pFGC5941-PacI-ath-STTM857 was a gift from Guiliang Tang (Addgene plasmid # 84176 ; http://n2t.net/addgene:84176 ; RRID:Addgene_84176)
