[The description below was written by a language model from this plasmid's Addgene catalogue record and pLannotate feature annotations shown in this document.]
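Description:
pFGC5941-PacI-ath-STTM857 is a plant expression binary vector built on the pFGC5941-PacI backbone for Agrobacterium-mediated T-DNA delivery into Arabidopsis thaliana. It carries a short tandem target mimic (STTM) directed against miRNA857. An STTM is a non-coding transcript with two miRNA-binding sites separated by a short spacer. Each site is designed to pair with the miRNA without being cleaved, so the transcript sequesters the miRNA and triggers its degradation. This produces a loss-of-function phenotype for that miRNA.

The roughly 2.8 kb insert was cloned as a PacI fragment. According to the depositor it consists of a 2x35S promoter, the STTM, a 35S terminator and a chloramphenicol resistance gene. The feature table agrees with this: duplicated CaMV 35S promoter sequence spans the origin of the circular map and is followed by a CaMV poly(A) signal. The short STTM itself is not annotated, but presumably lies in the gap between promoter and terminator. Downstream lie CmR and fragments of a ColE1-type origin with T7 and SP6 promoters, which look like remnants of the intermediate cloning vector.

Between the nopaline-type left and right T-DNA borders there is also a bar gene under the mannopine synthase promoter and terminator, giving Basta (phosphinothricin) selection of transformed plants, plus a residual OCS terminator from the parent vector. Outside the borders, KanR and a ColE1/pBR322-type origin with bom support propagation in E. coli. The pVS1 oriV, RepA and StaA elements provide replication and stability in Agrobacterium. Bacterial selection therefore uses both kanamycin and chloramphenicol.

The depositor notes that the STTM sequence differs from the reference at some positions but states that these differences should not affect function.
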