Features (pLannotate 1.2.2; 27 found; start..end, strand, type, name):
      1..346     +  promoter       CaMV 35S promoter: strong constitutive promoter from cauliflower mosaic virus
    298..344     +  promoter       minimal CaMV 35S promoter: minimal 35S promoter from cauliflower mosaic virus
    513..689     +  polyA_signal   CaMV poly(A) signal: cauliflower mosaic virus polyadenylation signal
   1251..1269    -  promoter       SP6 promoter: promoter for bacteriophage SP6 RNA polymerase
   1334..1993    -  CDS            CmR: chloramphenicol acetyltransferase; cat; confers resistance to chloramphenicol
   1996..2030    -  promoter       cat promoter (fragment): promoter of the E. coli cat gene encoding chloramphenicol acetyltransferase
   2030..2058    -  promoter       tet promoter: E. coli promoter for tetracycline efflux protein gene
   2120..2288    -  rep_origin     ori (fragment): high-copy-number ColE1/pMB1/pBR322/pUC origin of replication
   2333..2713    +  promoter       MAS promoter: mannopine synthase promoter (Velten et al., 1984)
   2719..3267    +  CDS            bar: PAT_STRHY - Experimental evidence at protein level: Swiss-Prot protein existence level 1. Inactivates phosphinothricin (PPT) by transfer of an acetyl group from acetyl CoA. Can also acetylate demethylphosphinothricin but not PTT or glutamate. This enzyme is an effector of phosphinothricin tripeptide (PTT or bialaphos) resistance. From Streptomyces hygroscopicus. Introduced by genetic manipulation and expressed in glufosinate-tolerant maize by Dekalb Genetics.
   3280..3532    +  terminator     MAS terminator: mannopine synthase terminator
   3618..3642    -  misc_feature   LB T-DNA repeat: left border repeat from nopaline C58 T-DNA
   4067..4861    +  CDS            KanR: aminoglycoside phosphotransferase; aphA-3; confers resistance to kanamycin
   4948..5536    +  rep_origin     ori: high-copy-number ColE1/pMB1/pBR322/pUC origin of replication
   5722..5862    -  misc_feature   bom: basis of mobility region from pBR322
   5964..6003    -  CDS            rop (fragment): Rop protein, which maintains plasmids at low copy number; rop
   6206..6400    -  rep_origin     pVS1 oriV: origin of replication for the Pseudomonas plasmid pVS1 (Heeb et al., 2000)
   6466..7539    -  CDS            pVS1 RepA: replication protein from the Pseudomonas plasmid pVS1 (Heeb et al., 2000)
   7968..8597    -  CDS            pVS1 StaA: stability protein from the Pseudomonas plasmid pVS1 (Heeb et al., 2000)
   9157..9558    -  CDS            Y4CG_SINFN (fragment): Protein inferred from homology: Swiss-Prot protein existence level 3. From Sinorhizobium fredii (strain NBRC 101917 / NGR234).
   9898..9922    -  misc_feature   RB T-DNA repeat: right border repeat from nopaline C58 T-DNA
   9988..10142   -  CDS            lacZα (fragment): LacZα fragment of β-galactosidase; lacZ fragment
  10145..10165   -  misc_feature   MCS (fragment): pUC18/19 multiple cloning site
  10166..10873   -  terminator     OCS terminator: octopine synthase terminator
  10906..10947   -  rep_origin     ori (fragment): high-copy-number ColE1/pMB1/pBR322/pUC origin of replication
  11052..11070   +  promoter       T7 promoter: promoter for bacteriophage T7 RNA polymerase
  11139..11427   +  promoter       CaMV 35S promoter (fragment): strong constitutive promoter from cauliflower mosaic virus
>Addgene plasmid #84176 | pFGC5941-PacI-ath-STTM857 | addgene full sequence | sequence record 167553 | Addgene NGS Result
TGAGACTTTTCAACAAAGGGTAATTTCGGGAAACCTCCTCGGATTCCATTGCCCAGCTATCTGTCACCTC
ATCGAAAGGACAGTAGAAAAGGAAGGTGGCTCCTACAAATGCCATCATTGCGATAAAGGAAAGGCTATCA
TTCAAGATGCCTCTGCCGACAGTGGTCCCAAAGATGGACCCCCACCCACGAGGAGCATCGTGGAAAAAGA
AGACGTTCCAACCACGTCTTCAAAGCAAGTGGATTGATGTGACATCCCCACTGACATAAGGGATGACGCA
CAACCCCACTATCCTTCGCAAGACCCTTCCTCTATATAAGGAAGTTCATTTCATTTGGAGAGGACAGCCC
AAGCTTATACACCTTCACTGACATACAAAAGTTGTTGTTGTTATGGTCTAATTTAAATGGAAATATGGTC
TAAAGAAGAAGAATATACACCTTCACTGACATACAAAAGAATTCGGTACGCTGAAATCACCAGTCTCTCT
CTACAAATCTATCTCTCTCTATTTTCTCCATAAATAATGTGTGAGTAGTTTCCCGATAAGGGAAATTAGG
GTTCTTATAGGGTTTCGCTCATGTGTTGAGCATATAAGAAACCCTTAGTATGTATTTGTATTTGTAAAAT
ACTTCTATCAATAAAATTTCTAATTCCTAAAACCAAAATCCAGTACTAAAATCCAGATCTCCTAAAGTCC
CTATAGATCTTTGTCGTGAATATAAACCAGACACGAGACGACTAGACCTGGAGCCCAGACGCCGTTCGAA
GCTAGAAGTACCGCTTAGGCAGGAGGCCGTTAGGGAAAAGATGCTAAGGCAGGGTTGGTTACGTTGACTC
CCCCGTAGGTTTGGTTTAAATATGATGAAGTGGACGGAAGGAAGGAGGAAGACAAGGAAGGATAAGGTTG
CAGGCCCTGTGCAAGGTAAGAAGATGGAAATTTGATAGAGGTACGCTACTATACTTATACTATACGCTAA
GGGAGTGATTGTATTTATACCCTATACCCCCTAATAACCCCTTATCAATTTAAGAAATAATCCGCATAAG
CCCCCGCTTAAAAATTGGTATCAGAGCCATGAATAGGTCTATGACCAAAACTCAAGAGGATAAAACCTCA
CCAAAATACGAAAGAGTCCTTAACTCTAAAGATAAAGGATCTTTCAAGATCAAAACTAGTTCCCTCACAC
CGGTGACGGGGATCGCATGCGACCTCTAGACCATCACATTGGAGCTTCAGCTGCTCGAGTTCTATAGTGT
CACCTAAATCGTATGTGTATGATACATAAGGTTATGTATTAATTGTAGCCGCGTTCTTACGTCGACGTAC
CAATTACGCCCCGCCCTGTCACTCATCGCAGTACTGTTGTAATTCATTAAGCATTCTGCCGACATGGAAG
CCATCACAAACGGCATGATGAACCTGAATCGCCAGCGGCATCAGCACCTTGTCGCCTTGCGTATAATATT
TGCCCATGGTGAAAACGGGGGCGAAGAAGTTGTCCATATTGGCCACGTTTAAATCAAAACTGGTGAAACT
CACCCAGGGATTGGCTGAGACGAAAAACATATTCTCAATAAACCCTTTAGGGGAATAGGCCAGGTTTTCA
CCGTAACACGCCACATCTTGCGAATATATGTGTAGAAACTGCCGGAAATCGTCGTGGTATTCACTCCAGA
GCGATGAAAACGTTTCAGTTTGCTCATGGAAAACGGTGTAACAAGGGTGAACACTATCCCATATTACCAG
CTCACCGTCTTTCATTGCCATACGGAACTCCGGATGAGCATTCATCAGGCGGGCAAGAATGTGAATAAAG
GCCGGATAAAACTTGTGCTTATTTTTCTTTACGGTCTTTAAAAAGGCCGTAATATCCAGCTGAACGGTCT
GGTTATAGGTACATTGAGCAACTGACTGAAATGCCTCAAAATGTTCTTTACGATGCCATTGGGATATATC
AACGGTGGTATATCCAGTGATTTCTTTCTCCATTCTAGCTTCCTTAGCTCCTGAAAATCTCGATAACTCA
TTAAAGCTTATCGATGATAAGCTGTCAAACATGGGAATTTAGCCCGCCTAATGAGCGGGCTTTTTGTTGT
GATCCGCGTTGCTGGCGTTTTTCCATAGGCTCCGCCCCCCTGACGAGCATCACAAAAATCGACGCTCAAG
TCAGAGGTGGCGAAACCCGACAGGACTATAAAGATACCAGGCGTTTCCCCCCTGGAAGCTCCCTCGTGCG
CTCTCCTGTTCCGACCCTGCCGCTTACCGGATACCTGTCCGCCTTTCTTAATTAACTCTCTAGACTCACC
TAGGATCCATGAATTCTGAGATTTTTCAAATCAGTGCGCAAGACGTGACGTAAGTATCCGAGTCAGTTTT
TATTTTTCTACTAATTTGGTCGTTTATTTCGGCGTGTAGGACATGGCAACCGGGCCTGAATTTCGCGGGT
ATTCTGTTTCTATTCCAACTTTTTCTTGATCCGCAGCCATTAACGACTTTTGAATAGATACGCTGACACG
CCAAGCCTCGCTAGTCAAAAGTGTACCAAACAACGCTTTACAGCAAGAACGGAATGCGCGTGACGCTCGC
GGTGACGCCATTTCGCCTTTTCAGAAATGGATAAATAGCCTTGCTTCCTATTATATCTTCCCAAATTACC
AATACATTACACTAGCATCTGAATTTCATAACCAATCTCGATACACCAAATCGAATCGATGAGCCCAGAA
CGACGCCCGGCCGACATCCGCCGTGCCACCGAGGCGGACATGCCGGCGGTCTGCACCATCGTCAACCACT
ACATCGAGACAAGCACGGTCAACTTCCGTACCGAGCCGCAGGAACCGCAGGAGTGGACGGACGACCTCGT
CCGTCTGCGGGAGCGCTATCCCTGGCTCGTCGCCGAGGTGGACGGCGAGGTCGCCGGCATCGCCTACGCG
GGCCCCTGGAAGGCACGCAACGCCTACGACTGGACGGCCGAGTCGACCGTGTACGTCTCCCCCCGCCACC
AGCGGACGGGACTGGGCTCCACGCTCTACACCCACCTGCTGAAGTCCCTGGAGGCACAGGGCTTCAAGAG
CGTGGTCGCTGTCATCGGGCTGCCCAACGACCCGAGCGTGCGCATGCACGAGGCGCTCGGATATGCCCCC
CGCGGCATGCTGCGGGCGGCCGGCTTCAAGCACGGGAACTGGCATGACGTGGGTTTCTGGCAGCTGGACT
TCAGCCTGCCGGTACCGCCCCGTCCGGTCCTGCCCGTCACCGAGATTTGACTGCAGAATCTTGGACTCCC
ATGTTGGCAAAGGCAACCAAACAAACAATGAATGATCCGCTCCTGCATATGGGGCGGTTTGAGTATTTCA
ACTGCCATTTGGGCTGAATTGAAGACATGCTCCTGTCAGAAATTCCGTGATCTTACTCAATATTCAGTAA
TCTCGGCCAATATCCTAAATGTGCGTGGCTTTATCTGTCTTTGTATTGTTTCATCAATTCATGTAACGTT
TGCTTTTCTTATGAATTTTCAAATAAATTATCAGATCCGAGCTCGAATTAATTCGGCGTTAATTCAGTAC
ATTAAAAACGTCCGCAATGTGTTATTAAGTTGTCTAAGCGTCAATTTGTTTACACCACAATATATCCTGC
CACCAGCCAGCCAACAGCTCCCCGACCGGCAGCTCGGCACAAAATCACCACTCGATACAGGCAGCCCATC
AGTCCGGGACGGCGTCAGCGGGAGAGCCGTTGTAAGGCGGCAGACTTTGCTCATGTTACCGATGCTATTC
GGAAGAACGGCAACTAAGCTGCCGGGTTTGAAACACGGATGATCTCGCGGAGGGTAGCATGTTGATTGTA
ACGATGACAGAGCGTTGCTGCCTGTGATCACCGCGGTTTCAAAATCGGCTCCGTCGATACTATGTTATAC
GCCAACTTTGAAAACAACTTTGAAAAAGCTGTTTTCTGGTATTTAAGGTTTTAGAATGCAAGGAACAGTG
AATTGGAGTTCGTCTTGTTATAATTAGCTTCTTGGGGTATCTTTAAATACTGTAGAAAAGAGGAAGGAAA
TAATAAATGGCTAAAATGAGAATATCACCGGAATTGAAAAAACTGATCGAAAAATACCGCTGCGTAAAAG
ATACGGAAGGAATGTCTCCTGCTAAGGTATATAAGCTGGTGGGAGAAAATGAAAACCTATATTTAAAAAT
GACGGACAGCCGGTATAAAGGGACCACCTATGATGTGGAACGGGAAAAGGACATGATGCTATGGCTGGAA
GGAAAGCTGCCTGTTCCAAAGGTCCTGCACTTTGAACGGCATGATGGCTGGAGCAATCTGCTCATGAGTG
AGGCCGATGGCGTCCTTTGCTCGGAAGAGTATGAAGATGAACAAAGCCCTGAAAAGATTATCGAGCTGTA
TGCGGAGTGCATCAGGCTCTTTCACTCCATCGACATATCGGATTGTCCCTATACGAATAGCTTAGACAGC
CGCTTAGCCGAATTGGATTACTTACTGAATAACGATCTGGCCGATGTGGATTGCGAAAACTGGGAAGAAG
ACACTCCATTTAAAGATCCGCGCGAGCTGTATGATTTTTTAAAGACGGAAAAGCCCGAAGAGGAACTTGT
CTTTTCCCACGGCGACCTGGGAGACAGCAACATCTTTGTGAAAGATGGCAAAGTAAGTGGCTTTATTGAT
CTTGGGAGAAGCGGCAGGGCGGACAAGTGGTATGACATTGCCTTCTGCGTCCGGTCGATCAGGGAGGATA
TCGGGGAAGAACAGTATGTCGAGCTATTTTTTGACTTACTGGGGATCAAGCCTGATTGGGAGAAAATAAA
ATATTATATTTTACTGGATGAATTGTTTTAGTACCTAGAATGCATGACCAAAATCCCTTAACGTGAGTTT
TCGTTCCACTGAGCGTCAGACCCCGTAGAAAAGATCAAAGGATCTTCTTGAGATCCTTTTTTTCTGCGCG
TAATCTGCTGCTTGCAAACAAAAAAACCACCGCTACCAGCGGTGGTTTGTTTGCCGGATCAAGAGCTACC
AACTCTTTTTCCGAAGGTAACTGGCTTCAGCAGAGCGCAGATACCAAATACTGTCCTTCTAGTGTAGCCG
TAGTTAGGCCACCACTTCAAGAACTCTGTAGCACCGCCTACATACCTCGCTCTGCTAATCCTGTTACCAG
TGGCTGCTGCCAGTGGCGATAAGTCGTGTCTTACCGGGTTGGACTCAAGACGATAGTTACCGGATAAGGC
GCAGCGGTCGGGCTGAACGGGGGGTTCGTGCACACAGCCCAGCTTGGAGCGAACGACCTACACCGAACTG
AGATACCTACAGCGTGAGCTATGAGAAAGCGCCACGCTTCCCGAAGGGAGAAAGGCGGACAGGTATCCGG
TAAGCGGCAGGGTCGGAACAGGAGAGCGCACGAGGGAGCTTCCAGGGGGAAACGCCTGGTATCTTTATAG
TCCTGTCGGGTTTCGCCACCTCTGACTTGAGCGTCGATTTTTGTGATGCTCGTCAGGGGGGCGGAGCCTA
TGGAAAAACGCCAGCAACGCGGCCTTTTTACGGTTCCTGGCCTTTTGCTGGCCTTTTGCTCACATGTTCT
TTCCTGCGTTATCCCCTGATTCTGTGGATAACCGTATTACCGCCTTTGAGTGAGCTGATACCGCTCGCCG
CAGCCGAACGACCGAGCGCAGCGAGTCAGTGAGCGAGGAAGCGGAAGAGCGCCTGATGCGGTATTTTCTC
CTTACGCATCTGTGCGGTATTTCACACCGCATATGGTGCACTCTCAGTACAATCTGCTCTGATGCCGCAT
AGTTAAGCCAGTATACACTCCGCTATCGCTACGTGACTGGGTCATGGCTGCGCCCCGACACCCGCCAACA
CCCGCTGACGCGCCCTGACGGGCTTGTCTGCTCCCGGCATCCGCTTACAGACAAGCTGTGACCGTCTCCG
GGAGCTGCATGTGTCAGAGGTTTTCACCGTCATCACCGAAACGCGCGAGGCAGGGTGCCTTGATGTGGGC
GCCGGCGGTCGAGTGGCGACGGCGCGGCTTGTCCGCGCCCTGGTAGATTGCCTGGCCGTAGGCCAGCCAT
TTTTGAGCGGCCAGCGGCCGCGATAGGCCGACGCGAAGCGGCGGGGCGTAGGGAGCGCAGCGACCGAAGG
GTAGGCGCTTTTTGCAGCTCTTCGGCTGTGCGCTGGCCAGACAGTTATGCACAGGCCAGGCGGGTTTTAA
GAGTTTTAATAAGTTTTAAAGAGTTTTAGGCGGAAAAATCGCCTTTTTTCTCTTTTATATCAGTCACTTA
CATGTGTGACCGGTTCCCAATGTACGGCTTTGGGTTCCCAATGTACGGGTTCCGGTTCCCAATGTACGGC
TTTGGGTTCCCAATGTACGTGCTATCCACAGGAAAGAGACCTTTTCGACCTTTTTCCCCTGCTAGGGCAA
TTTGCCCTAGCATCTGCTCCGTACATTAGGAACCGGCGGATGCTTCGCCCTCGATCAGGTTGCGGTAGCG
CATGACTAGGATCGGGCCAGCCTGCCCCGCCTCCTCCTTCAAATCGTACTCCGGCAGGTCATTTGACCCG
ATCAGCTTGCGCACGGTGAAACAGAACTTCTTGAACTCTCCGGCGCTGCCACTGCGTTCGTAGATCGTCT
TGAACAACCATCTGGCTTCTGCCTTGCCTGCGGCGCGGCGTGCCAGGCGGTAGAGAAAACGGCCGATGCC
GGGATCGATCAAAAAGTAATCGGGGTGAACCGTCAGCACGTCCGGGTTCTTGCCTTCTGTGATCTCGCGG
TACATCCAATCAGCTAGCTCGATCTCGATGTACTCCGGCCGCCCGGTTTCGCTCTTTACGATCTTGTAGC
GGCTAATCAAGGCTTCACCCTCGGATACCGTCACCAGGCGGCCGTTCTTGGCCTTCTTCGTACGCTGCAT
GGCAACGTGCGTGGTGTTTAACCGAATGCAGGTTTCTACCAGGTCGTCTTTCTGCTTTCCGCCATCGGCT
CGCCGGCAGAACTTGAGTACGTCCGCAACGTGTGGACGGAACACGCGGCCGGGCTTGTCTCCCTTCCCTT
CCCGGTATCGGTTCATGGATTCGGTTAGATGGGAAACCGCCATCAGTACCAGGTCGTAATCCCACACACT
GGCCATGCCGGCCGGCCCTGCGGAAACCTCTACGTGCCCGTCTGGAAGCTCGTAGCGGATCACCTCGCCA
GCTCGTCGGTCACGCTTCGACAGACGGAAAACGGCCACGTCCATGATGCTGCGACTATCGCGGGTGCCCA
CGTCATAGAGCATCGGAACGAAAAAATCTGGTTGCTCGTCGCCCTTGGGCGGCTTCCTAATCGACGGCGC
ACCGGCTGCCGGCGGTTGCCGGGATTCTTTGCGGATTCGATCAGCGGCCGCTTGCCACGATTCACCGGGG
CGTGCTTCTGCCTCGATGCGTTGCCGCTGGGCGGCCTGCGCGGCCTTCAACTTCTCCACCAGGTCATCAC
CCAGCGCCGCGCCGATTTGTACCGGGCCGGATGGTTTGCGACCGCTCACGCCGATTCCTCGGGCTTGGGG
GTTCCAGTGCCATTGCAGGGCCGGCAGGCAACCCAGCCGCTTACGCCTGGCCAACCGCCCGTTCCTCCAC
ACATGGGGCATTCCACGGCGTCGGTGCCTGGTTGTTCTTGATTTTCCATGCCGCCTCCTTTAGCCGCTAA
AATTCATCTACTCATTTATTCATTTGCTCATTTACTCTGGTAGCTGCGCGATGTATTCAGATAGCAGCTC
GGTAATGGTCTTGCCTTGGCGTACCGCGTACATCTTCAGCTTGGTGTGATCCTCCGCCGGCAACTGAAAG
TTGACCCGCTTCATGGCTGGCGTGTCTGCCAGGCTGGCCAACGTTGCAGCCTTGCTGCTGCGTGCGCTCG
GACGGCCGGCACTTAGCGTGTTTGTGCTTTTGCTCATTTTCTCTTTACCTCATTAACTCAAATGAGTTTT
GATTTAATTTCAGCGGCCAGCGCCTGGACCTCGCGGGCAGCGTCGCCCTCGGGTTCTGATTCAAGAACGG
TTGTGCCGGCGGCGGCAGTGCCTGGGTAGCTCACGCGCTGCGTGATACGGGACTCAAGAATGGGCAGCTC
GTACCCGGCCAGCGCCTCGGCAACCTCACCGCCGATGCGCGTGCCTTTGATCGCCCGCGACACGACAAAG
GCCGCTTGTAGCCTTCCATCCGTGACCTCAATGCGCTGCTTAACCAGCTCCACCAGGTCGGCGGTGGCCC
ATATGTCGTAAGGGCTTGGCTGCACCGGAATCAGCACGAAGTCGGCTGCCTTGATCGCGGACACAGCCAA
GTCCGCCGCCTGGGGCGCTCCGTCGATCACTACGAAGTCGCGCCGGCCGATGGCCTTCACGTCGCGGTCA
ATCGTCGGGCGGTCGATGCCGACAACGGTTAGCGGTTGATCTTCCCGCACGGCCGCCCAATCGCGGGCAC
TGCCCTGGGGATCGGAATCGACTAACAGAACATCGGCCCCGGCGAGTTGCAGGGCGCGGGCTAGATGGGT
TGCGATGGTCGTCTTGCCTGACCCGCCTTTCTGGTTAAGTACAGCGATAACCTTCATGCGTTCCCCTTGC
GTATTTGTTTATTTACTCATCGCATCATATACGCAGCGACCGCATGACGCAAGCTGTTTTACTCAAATAC
ACATCACCTTTTTAGACGGCGGCGCTCGGTTTCTTCAGCGGCCAAGCTGGCCGGCCAGGCCGCCAGCTTG
GCATCAGACAAACCGGCCAGGATTTCATGCAGCCGCACGGTTGAGACGTGCGCGGGCGGCTCGAACACGT
ACCCGGCCGCGATCATCTCCGCCTCGATCTCTTCGGTAATGAAAAACGGTTCGTCCTGGCCGTCCTGGTG
CGGTTTCATGCTTGTTCCTCTTGGCGTTCATTCTCGGCGGCCGCCAGGGCGTCGGCCTCGGTCAATGCGT
CCTCACGGAAGGCACCGCGCCGCCTGGCCTCGGTGGGCGTCACTTCCTCGCTGCGCTCAAGTGCGCGGTA
CAGGGTCGAGCGATGCACGCCAAGCAGTGCAGCCGCCTCTTTCACGGTGCGGCCTTCCTGGTCGATCAGC
TCGCGGGCGTGCGCGATCTGTGCCGGGGTGAGGGTAGGGCGGGGGCCAAACTTCACGCCTCGGGCCTTGG
CGGCCTCGCGCCCGCTCCGGGTGCGGTCGATGATTAGGGAACGCTCGAACTCGGCAATGCCGGCGAACAC
GGTCAACACCATGCGGCCGGCCGGCGTGGTGGTGTCGGCCCACGGCTCTGCCAGGCTACGCAGGCCCGCG
CCGGCCTCCTGGATGCGCTCGGCAATGTCCAGTAGGTCGCGGGTGCTGCGGGCCAGGCGGTCTAGCCTGG
TCACTGTCACAACGTCGCCAGGGCGTAGGTGGTCAAGCATCCTGGCCAGCTCCGGGCGGTCGCGCCTGGT
GCCGGTGATCTTCTCGGAAAACAGCTTGGTGCAGCCGGCCGCGTGCAGTTCGGCCCGTTGGTTGGTCAAG
TCCTGGTCGTCGGTGCTGACGCGGGCATAGCCCAGCAGGCCAGCGGCGGCGCTCTTGTTCATGGCGTAAT
GTCTCCGGTTCTAGTCGCAAGTATTCTACTTTATGCGACTAAAACACGCGACAAGAAAACGCCAGGAAAA
GGGCAGGGCGGCAGCCTGTCGCGTAACTTAGGACTTGTGCGACATGTCGTTTTCAGAAGACGGCTGCACT
GAACGTCAGAAGCCGACTGCACTATAGCAGCGGAGGGGTTGGATCAAAGTACTTTGATCCCGAGGGGAAC
CCTGTGGTTGGCATGCACATACAAATGGACGAACGGATAAACCTTTTCACGCCCTTTTAAATATCCGATT
ATTCTAATAAACGCTCTTTTCTCTTAGGTTTACCCGCCAATATATCCTGTCAAACACTGATAGTTTAAAC
TGAAGGCGGGAAACGACAATCTGATCCAAGCTCAAGCTGCTCTAGCATTCGCCATTCAGGCTGCGCAACT
GTTGGGAAGGGCGATCGGTGCGGGCCTCTTCGCTATTACGCCAGCTGGCGAAAGGGGGATGTGCTGCAAG
GCGATTAAGTTGGGTAACGCCAGGGTTTTCCCAGTCACGACGTTGTAAAACGACGGCCAGTGCCAAGCTT
GCATGCCTGCAGGTCCTGCTGAGCCTCGACATGTTGTCGCAAAATTCGCCCTGGACCCGCCCAACGATTT
GTCGTCACTGTCAAGGTTTGACCTGCACTTCATTTGGGGCCCACATACACCAAAAAAATGCTGCATAATT
CTCGGGGCAGCAAGTCGGTTACCCGGCCGCCGTGCTGGACCGGGTTGAATGGTGCCCGTAACTTTCGGTA
GAGCGGACGGCCAATACTCAACTTCAAGGAATCTCACCCATGCGCGCCGGCGGGGAACCGGAGTTCCCTT
CAGTGAGCGTTATTAGTTCGCCGCTCGGTGTGTCGTAGATACTAGCCCCTGGGGCACTTTTGAAATTTGA
ATAAGATTTATGTAATCAGTCTTTTAGGTTTGACCGGTTCTGCCGCTTTTTTTAAAATTGGATTTGTAAT
AATAAAACGCAATTGTTTGTTATTGTGGCGCTCTATCATAGATGTCGCTATAAACCTATTCAGCACAATA
TATTGTTTTCATTTTAATATTGTACATATAAGTAGTAGGGTACAATCAGTAAATTGAACGGAGAATATTA
TTCATAAAAATACGATAGTAACGGGTGATATATTCATTAGAATGAACCGAAACCGGCGGTAAGGATCTGA
GCTACACATGCTCAGGTTTTTTACAACGTGCACAACAGAATTGAAAGCAAATATCATGCGATCATAGGCG
TCTCGCATATCTCATTAAAGCAGGACTCTAGGGACTAGTCCCGGGTCTTAATTAAGTTTGCAAGCAGCAG
ATTACGCGCAGAAAAAAAGGATCTCAAGGAGATCCTTTGGATCACAAAAAAAAAGCCCGCTCATTAGGCG
GGTTAAATTCCCGGGTACTGCAGCCGATTCATTAATGCAGGTTAACCTGGCTTATCGAAATTAATACGAC
TCACTATAGGGAGACCGGCAGATCTGATCCCTACTCCAAAAATGTCAAAGATACAGTCTCAGAAGACCAA
AGGGCTATTGAGACTTTTCAACAAAGGGTAATTTCGGGAAACCTCCTCGGATTCCATTGCCCAGCTATCT
GTCACTTCATCGAAAGGACAGTGGAAAAGGAAGGTGGCTCCTACAAATGCCATCATTGCGATAAAGGAAA
GGCTATCATTCAAGATGCCTCTGCCGACAGTGGTCCCAAAGATGGACCCCCACCCACGAGGAGCATCGTG
GGAAAAGAAGACGTTCCAACCACGTCTTCAAAGCAAGTGGATTGATGTGACATCTCCACTGACGTAAGGG
ATGACGCACAATCCCACCCCTACTCCAAAAATGTCAAAGATACTGTCTCAGAAGACCAAAGGGCTAT
