>Addgene plasmid #84176 | pFGC5941-PacI-ath-STTM857 | depositor partial sequence | sequence record 160732 | STTM
ATACACCTTCACTGACATACAAAAGTTGTTGTTGTTATGGTCTAATTTAAATATGGTCTAAAGAAGAAGA
ATATACACCTTCACTGACATACAAAA
